Addgene plasmid #166706: pCA528-AMOT(1-300)-sortase
Purpose: expresses AMOT(1-300) with C-terminal sortase tag in bacterial cells
Depositing lab: Wesley Sundquist. Depositing organization: University of Utah. Publication: Interactions between AMOT PPxY Motifs and NEDD4L WW Domains Function in HIV-1 Release. Rheinemann L, Thompson T, Mercenne G, Paine EL, Peterson FC, Volkman BF, Alam SL, Alian A, Sundquist WI. J Biol Chem. 2021 Jul 17:100975. doi: 10.1016/j.jbc.2021.100975. PubMed 34284061.
Backbone
  Vector backbone: pCA528
  Backbone size w/o insert (bp): 5597
  Total vector size (bp): 6513
  Vector type: Bacterial Expression
Growth in bacteria
  Bacterial resistance: Kanamycin, 50 μg/mL
  Growth temperature: 37°C
  Growth strain: DH5alpha
  Copy number: Unknown
Gene/Insert
  Gene/Insert name: AMOT aa 1-300
  Species: H. sapiens (human)
  Insert size (bp): 921
  Promoter: T7 promoter
  Tag / fusion protein: His-SUMO (N terminal on backbone); Sortase tag (C terminal on insert)
  Cloning method: Ligation Independent Cloning
  Sequencing primers: 5′ TAATACGACTCACTATAG; 3′ GCTAGTTATTGCTCAGCGG
Terms and licenses: Academic/Nonprofit Terms; Industry Terms: Not Available to Industry
How to cite: pCA528-AMOT(1-300)-sortase was a gift from Wesley Sundquist (Addgene plasmid # 166706 ; http://n2t.net/addgene:166706 ; RRID:Addgene_166706)
