[The description below was written by a language model from this plasmid's Addgene catalogue record and pLannotate feature annotations shown in this document.]
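Description:
pCA528-AMOT(1-300)-sortase is a bacterial expression plasmid of about 6.5 kb built on the pCA528 backbone, a pET-style vector for T7-driven protein production in E. coli. It is maintained through a ColE1/pMB1-type origin accompanied by the bom region and the rop gene, and is selected with kanamycin via an aminoglycoside phosphotransferase (KanR) cassette. An f1 phage origin is also present. Short tetracycline-resistance gene fragments annotated around the lacI region appear to be non-functional remnants of the backbone lineage.

The expression cassette consists of a T7 promoter followed directly by a lac operator and the T7 gene 10 ribosome binding site. The plasmid also carries lacI, so transcription is repressed until it is induced with IPTG in a host that supplies T7 RNA polymerase. The open reading frame encodes an N-terminal His-SUMO tag (yeast SMT3) contributed by the backbone, fused to residues 1–300 of human angiomotin (AMOT), with a C-terminal sortase recognition tag on the insert. The insert was introduced by ligation-independent cloning. The His tag allows affinity purification, the SUMO module is a cleavable fusion partner, and the sortase tag permits enzyme-mediated site-specific ligation of a label or other moiety to the C-terminus. The annotation does not mark the N-terminal His tag or the sortase motif explicitly. It does flag a short His-tag fragment and a T7 gene 10-derived fragment downstream of AMOT, before the T7 terminator, and the record does not say whether these lie within the translated product. The associated study concerns interactions between AMOT PPxY motifs and NEDD4L WW domains in HIV-1 release, which suggests the plasmid is used to make recombinant AMOT N-terminal protein for such work.
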