Features (pLannotate 1.2.2; 20 found; start..end, strand, type, name):
     12..440     +  rep_origin     f1 ori (sequence partly withheld): f1 bacteriophage origin of replication; arrow indicates direction of (+) strand synthesis
    493..550     +  promoter       AmpR promoter (fragment): bla
    559..1374    -  CDS            KanR: aminoglycoside phosphotransferase; aph(3')-Ia; confers resistance to kanamycin in bacteria or G418 (Geneticin®) in eukaryotes
   1496..2084    +  rep_origin     ori: high-copy-number ColE1/pMB1/pBR322/pUC origin of replication
   2270..2409    -  misc_feature   bom: basis of mobility region from pBR322
   2511..2702    -  CDS            rop: Rop protein, which maintains plasmids at low copy number; rop
   2719..3099    +  CDS            YPB1_ECOLX: Protein predicted: Swiss-Prot protein existence level 4. From Escherichia coli.
   3171..3462    -  CDS            TcR (fragment): tetracycline efflux protein; tet; confers resistance to tetracycline
   3477..3498    -  protein_bind   CAP binding site: CAP binding activates transcription in the presence of cAMP. E. coli catabolite activator protein
   3511..4593    -  CDS            lacI: lac repressor; lacI; The lac repressor binds to the lac operator to inhibit transcription in E. coli. This inhibition can be relieved by adding lactose or isopropyl-β-D-thiogalactopyranoside (IPTG).
   4594..4671    -  promoter       lacI promoter: lacI
   4679..4958    -  CDS            TcR (fragment): tetracycline efflux protein; tet; confers resistance to tetracycline
   4980..4998    +  promoter       T7 promoter: promoter for bacteriophage T7 RNA polymerase
   4999..5023    +  protein_bind   lac operator: The lac repressor binds to the lac operator to inhibit transcription in E. coli. This inhibition can be relieved by adding lactose or isopropyl-β-D-thiogalactopyranoside (IPTG). lac repressor encoded by lacI
   5038..5060    +  RBS            RBS: efficient ribosome binding site from bacteriophage T7 gene 10 (Olins and Rangwala, 1989)
   5095..5384    +  CDS            SUMO (fragment): cleavable ubiquitin-like protein tag; S. cerevisiae SMT3 (truncated)
   5386..6285    +  CDS            AMOT (fragment): AMOT_HUMAN - Also known as KIAA1071. Experimental evidence at protein level: Swiss-Prot protein existence level 1. Plays a central role in tight junction maintenance via the complex formed with ARHGAP17, which acts by regulating the uptake of polarity proteins at tight junctions. Appears to regulate endothelial cell migration and tube formation. May also play a role in the assembly of endothelial cell-cell junctions. From Homo sapiens (Human).
   6353..6370    +  CDS            9xHis (fragment): 9xHis affinity tag
   6380..6429    +  CDS            SET1 (fragment): solubility-enhancement tag derived from T7 phage gene 10B
   6437..6484    +  terminator     T7 terminator: transcription terminator for bacteriophage T7 RNA polymerase
>Addgene plasmid #166706 | pCA528-AMOT(1-300)-sortase | addgene full sequence | sequence record 329102 | Addgene NGS Result
TGGCGAATGGG
[124 nt withheld, positions 12-135]
C
[91 nt withheld, positions 137-227]
A
[49 nt withheld, positions 229-277]
CCTTTGACGTTGGAGTCCACGTTCTTT
[37 nt withheld, positions 305-341]
ACCCTATCTCGGTCTATTCTTTTGATTTATAAGGGATTTTGCCGATTTCGGCCTATTGGTTAAAAAATGA
GCTGATTTAACAAAAATTTAACGCGAATTTTAACAAAATATTAACGCTTACAATTTAGGTGGCACTTTTC
GGGGAAATGTGCGCGGAACCCCTATTTGTTTATTTTTCTAAATACATTCAAATATGTATCCGCTCATGAA
TTAATTCTTAGAAAAACTCATCGAGCATCAAATGAAACTGCAATTTATTCATATCAGGATTATCAATACC
ATATTTTTGAAAAAGCCGTTTCTGTAATGAAGGAGAAAACTCACCGAGGCAGTTCCATAGGATGGCAAGA
TCCTGGTATCGGTCTGCGATTCCGACTCGTCCAACATCAATACAACCTATTAATTTCCCCTCGTCAAAAA
TAAGGTTATCAAGTGAGAAATCACCATGAGTGACGACTGAATCCGGTGAGAATGGCAAAAGTTTATGCAT
TTCTTTCCAGACTTGTTCAACAGGCCAGCCATTACGCTCGTCATCAAAATCACTCGCATCAACCAAACCG
TTATTCATTCGTGATTGCGCCTGAGCGAGACGAAATACGCGATCGCTGTTAAAAGGACAATTACAAACAG
GAATCGAATGCAACCGGCGCAGGAACACTGCCAGCGCATCAACAATATTTTCACCTGAATCAGGATATTC
TTCTAATACCTGGAATGCTGTTTTCCCGGGGATCGCAGTGGTGAGTAACCATGCATCATCAGGAGTACGG
ATAAAATGCTTGATGGTCGGAAGAGGCATAAATTCCGTCAGCCAGTTTAGTCTGACCATCTCATCTGTAA
CATCATTGGCAACGCTACCTTTGCCATGTTTCAGAAACAACTCTGGCGCATCGGGCTTCCCATACAATCG
ATAGATTGTCGCACCTGATTGCCCGACATTATCGCGAGCCCATTTATACCCATATAAATCAGCATCCATG
TTGGAATTTAATCGCGGCCTAGAGCAAGACGTTTCCCGTTGAATATGGCTCATAACACCCCTTGTATTAC
TGTTTATGTAAGCAGACAGTTTTATTGTTCATGACCAAAATCCCTTAACGTGAGTTTTCGTTCCACTGAG
CGTCAGACCCCGTAGAAAAGATCAAAGGATCTTCTTGAGATCCTTTTTTTCTGCGCGTAATCTGCTGCTT
GCAAACAAAAAAACCACCGCTACCAGCGGTGGTTTGTTTGCCGGATCAAGAGCTACCAACTCTTTTTCCG
AAGGTAACTGGCTTCAGCAGAGCGCAGATACCAAATACTGTCCTTCTAGTGTAGCCGTAGTTAGGCCACC
ACTTCAAGAACTCTGTAGCACCGCCTACATACCTCGCTCTGCTAATCCTGTTACCAGTGGCTGCTGCCAG
TGGCGATAAGTCGTGTCTTACCGGGTTGGACTCAAGACGATAGTTACCGGATAAGGCGCAGCGGTCGGGC
TGAACGGGGGGTTCGTGCACACAGCCCAGCTTGGAGCGAACGACCTACACCGAACTGAGATACCTACAGC
GTGAGCTATGAGAAAGCGCCACGCTTCCCGAAGGGAGAAAGGCGGACAGGTATCCGGTAAGCGGCAGGGT
CGGAACAGGAGAGCGCACGAGGGAGCTTCCAGGGGGAAACGCCTGGTATCTTTATAGTCCTGTCGGGTTT
CGCCACCTCTGACTTGAGCGTCGATTTTTGTGATGCTCGTCAGGGGGGCGGAGCCTATGGAAAAACGCCA
GCAACGCGGCCTTTTTACGGTTCCTGGCCTTTTGCTGGCCTTTTGCTCACATGTTCTTTCCTGCGTTATC
CCCTGATTCTGTGGATAACCGTATTACCGCCTTTGAGTGAGCTGATACCGCTCGCCGCAGCCGAACGACC
GAGCGCAGCGAGTCAGTGAGCGAGGAAGCGGAAGAGCGCCTGATGCGGTATTTTCTCCTTACGCATCTGT
GCGGTATTTCACACCGCAATGGTGCACTCTCAGTACAATCTGCTCTGATGCCGCATAGTTAAGCCAGTAT
ACACTCCGCTATCGCTACGTGACTGGGTCATGGCTGCGCCCCGACACCCGCCAACACCCGCTGACGCGCC
CTGACGGGCTTGTCTGCTCCCGGCATCCGCTTACAGACAAGCTGTGACCGTCTCCGGGAGCTGCATGTGT
CAGAGGTTTTCACCGTCATCACCGAAACGCGCGAGGCAGCTGCGGTAAAGCTCATCAGCGTGGTCGTGAA
GCGATTCACAGATGTCTGCCTGTTCATCCGCGTCCAGCTCGTTGAGTTTCTCCAGAAGCGTTAATGTCTG
GCTTCTGATAAAGCGGGCCATGTTAAGGGCGGTTTTTTCCTGTTTGGTCACTGATGCCTCCGTGTAAGGG
GGATTTCTGTTCATGGGGGTAATGATACCGATGAAACGAGAGAGGATGCTCACGATACGGGTTACTGATG
ATGAACATGCCCGGTTACTGGAACGTTGTGAGGGTAAACAACTGGCGGTATTGATGCGGCGGGACCAGAG
AAAAATCACTCAGGGTCAATGCCAGCGCTTCGTTAATACAGATGTAGGTGTTCCACAGGGTAGCCAGCAG
CATCCTGCGATGCAGATCCGGAACATAATGGTGCAGGGCGCTGACTTCCGCGTTTCCAGACTTTACGAAA
CACGGAAACCGAAGACCATTCATGTTGTTGCTCAGGTCGCAGACGTTTTGCAGCAGCAGTCGCTTCACGT
TCGCTCGCGTATCGGTGATTCATTCTGCTAACCAGTAAGGCAACCCCGCCAGCCTAGCCGGGTCCTCAAC
GACAGGAGCACGATCATGCGCACCCGTGGGGCCGCCATGCCGGCGATAATGGCCTGCTTCTCGCCGAAAC
GTTTGGTGGCGGGACCAGTGACGAAGGCTTGAGCGAGGGCGTGCAAGATTCCGAATACCGCAAGCGACAG
GCCGATCATCGTCGCGCTCCAGCGAAAGCGGTCCTCGCCGAAAATGACCCAGAGCGCTGCCGGCACCTGT
CCTACGAGTTGCATGATAAAGAAGACAGTCATAAGTGCGGCGACGATAGTCATGCCCCGCGCCCACCGGA
AGGAGCTGACTGGGTTGAAGGCTCTCAAGGGCATCGGTCGAGATCCCGGTGCCTAATGAGTGAGCTAACT
TACATTAATTGCGTTGCGCTCACTGCCCGCTTTCCAGTCGGGAAACCTGTCGTGCCAGCTGCATTAATGA
ATCGGCCAACGCGCGGGGAGAGGCGGTTTGCGTATTGGGCGCCAGGGTGGTTTTTCTTTTCACCAGTGAG
ACGGGCAACAGCTGATTGCCCTTCACCGCCTGGCCCTGAGAGAGTTGCAGCAAGCGGTCCACGCTGGTTT
GCCCCAGCAGGCGAAAATCCTGTTTGATGGTGGTTAACGGCGGGATATAACATGAGCTGTCTTCGGTATC
GTCGTATCCCACTACCGAGATATCCGCACCAACGCGCAGCCCGGACTCGGTAATGGCGCGCATTGCGCCC
AGCGCCATCTGATCGTTGGCAACCAGCATCGCAGTGGGAACGATGCCCTCATTCAGCATTTGCATGGTTT
GTTGAAAACCGGACATGGCACTCCAGTCGCCTTCCCGTTCCGCTATCGGCTGAATTTGATTGCGAGTGAG
ATATTTATGCCAGCCAGCCAGACGCAGACGCGCCGAGACAGAACTTAATGGGCCCGCTAACAGCGCGATT
TGCTGGTGACCCAATGCGACCAGATGCTCCACGCCCAGTCGCGTACCGTCTTCATGGGAGAAAATAATAC
TGTTGATGGGTGTCTGGTCAGAGACATCAAGAAATAACGCCGGAACATTAGTGCAGGCAGCTTCCACAGC
AATGGCATCCTGGTCATCCAGCGGATAGTTAATGATCAGCCCACTGACGCGTTGCGCGAGAAGATTGTGC
ACCGCCGCTTTACAGGCTTCGACGCCGCTTCGTTCTACCATCGACACCACCACGCTGGCACCCAGTTGAT
CGGCGCGAGATTTAATCGCCGCGACAATTTGCGACGGCGCGTGCAGGGCCAGACTGGAGGTGGCAACGCC
AATCAGCAACGACTGTTTGCCCGCCAGTTGTTGTGCCACGCGGTTGGGAATGTAATTCAGCTCCGCCATC
GCCGCTTCCACTTTTTCCCGCGTTTTCGCAGAAACGTGGCTGGCCTGGTTCACCACGCGGGAAACTGTCT
GATAAGAGACACCGGCATACTCTGCGACATCGTATAACGTTACTGGTTTCACATTCACCACCCTGAATTG
ACTCTCTTCCGGGCGCTATCATGCCATACCGCGAAAGGTTTTGCGCCATTCGATGGTGTCCGGGATCTCG
ACGCTCTCCCTTATGCGACTCCTGCATTAGGAAGCAGCCCAGTAGTAGGTTGAGGCCGTTGAGCACCGCC
GCCGCAAGGAATGGTGCATGCAAGGAGATGGCGCCCAACAGTCCCCCGGCCACGGGGCCTGCCACCATAC
CCACGCCGAAACAAGCGCTCATGAGCCCGAAGTGGCGAGCCCGATCTTCCCCATCGGTGATGTCGGCGAT
ATAGGCGCCAGCAACCGCACCTGTGGCGCCGGTGATGCCGGCCACGATGCGTCCGGCGTAGAGGATCGAG
ATCTCGATCCCGCGAAATTAATACGACTCACTATAGGGGAATTGTGAGCGGATAACAATTCCCCTCTAGA
AATAATTTTGTTTAACTTTAAGAAGGAGATATACATATGGGTCATCACCATCATCACCATGGTTCGGACT
CAGAAGTCAATCAAGAAGCTAAGCCAGAGGTCAAGCCAGAAGTCAAGCCTGAGACTCACATCAATTTAAA
GGTGTCCGATGGATCTTCAGAGATCTTCTTCAAGATCAAAAAGACCACTCCTTTAAGAAGGCTGATGGAA
GCGTTCGCTAAAAGACAGGGTAAGGAAATGGACTCCTTAAGATTCTTGTACGACGGTATTAGAATTCAAG
CTGATCAGACCCCTGAAGATTTGGACATGGAGGATAACGATATTATTGAGGCTCACAGAGAACAGATTGG
TGGGATGAGAAATTCTGAAGAACAGCCAAGTGGAGGGACCACGGTATTGCAGCGTTTGCTACAAGAGCAG
CTTCGCTATGGCAATCCTAGTGAGAATCGCAGCCTGCTTGCCATACACCAGCAAGCCACAGGGAATGGCC
CTCCTTTCCCCAGTGGCAGTGGGAACCCGGGCCCTCAGAGTGATGTGTTGAGTCCCCAAGACCACCACCA
ACAGCTTGTGGCTCATGCTGCTCGACAAGAACCCCAGGGGCAGGAAATCCAGTCAGAAAACCTCATCATG
GAGAAGCAGCTGTCTCCTCGAATGCAAAATAATGAAGAACTCCCGACCTATGAAGAAGCCAAGGTCCAGT
CCCAGTACTTTCGGGGCCAACAGCATGCCAGTGTTGGAGCTGCCTTCTATGTCACTGGAGTCACCAACCA
GAAGATGAGGACTGAGGGACGCCCATCAGTTCAGCGGCTCAATCCTGGAAAGATGCACCAAGATGAGGGA
CTCAGAGACCTTAAGCAAGGGCATGTCCGTTCCTTGAGTGAACGACTAATGCAGATGTCACTGGCCACCA
GTGGAGTTAAGGCCCATCCACCTGTTACCAGTGCTCCCCTCTCCCCACCACAACCCAATGACCTCTACAA
GAATCCCACAAGTTCCAGTGAATTCTACAAGGCCCAAGGGCCACTTCCTAACCAGCATAGCCTGAAGGGC
ATGGAACACCGAGGCCCCCCACCAGAATATCCCTTCAAGGGCATGCCACCCCAATCTGTAGTGTGCAAGC
CCCAAGAGCCAGGGCACTTCTATAGTGAGCATCGCCTGAACCAGCCAGGGAGAACAGAGGGGCAACTGAT
GAGGTATCAGCATCCCCCTGAGTATGGAGCAGCCAGGCCAGCGCAGGACATCTCATTGCCACTGCCGGAA
ACCGGCGGTGGCTAAGGATCCGAATTCGAGCTCCGTCGACAAGCTTGCGGCCGCACTCGAGCACCACCAC
CACCACCACTGAGATCCGGCTGCTAACAAAGCCCGAAAGGAAGCTGAGTTGGCTGCTGCCACCGCTGAGC
AATAACTAGCATAACCCCTTGGGGCCTCTAAACGGGTCTTGAGGGGTTTTTTGCTGAAAGGAGGAACTAT
ATCCGGAT
